>Addgene plasmid #159686 | R713-M52-303: CMV51p> Halotag-NRasHVR | addgene full sequence | sequence record 313420 | Addgene NGS Result
GACGGATCGGGAGATCCGCCTTTATGTGTAACTCTTGGCTGAAGCTCTTACACCAATGCTGGGGGACATG
TACCTCCCAGGGGCCCAGGAAGACTACGGGAGGCTACACCAACGTCAATCAGAGGGGCCTGTGTAGCTAC
CGATAAGCGGACCCTCAAGAGGGCATTAGCAATAGTGTTTATAAGGCCCCCTTGTTAACCCTAAACGGGT
AGCATATGCTTCCCGGGTAGTAGTATATACTATCCAGACTAACCCTAATTCAATAGCATATGTTACCCAA
CGGGAAGCATATGCTATCGAATTAGGGTTAGTAAAAGGGTCCTAAGGAACAGCGATATCTCCCACCCCAT
GAGCTGTCACGGTTTTATTTACATGGGGTCAGGATTCCACGAGGGTAGTGAACCATTTTAGTCACAAGGG
CAGTGGCTGAAGATCAAGGAGCGGGCAGTGAACTCTCCTGAATCTTCGCCTGCTTCTTCATTCTCCTTCG
TTTAGCTAATAGAATAACTGCTGAGTTGTGAACAGTAAGGTGTATGTGAGGTGCTCGAAAACAAGGTTTC
AGGTGACGCCCCCAGAATAAAATTTGGACGGGGGGTTCAGTGGTGGCATTGTGCTATGACACCAATATAA
CCCTCACAAACCCCTTGGGCAATAAATACTAGTGTAGGAATGAAACATTCTGAATATCTTTAACAATAGA
AATCCATGGGGTGGGGACAAGCCGTAAAGACTGGATGTCCATCTCACACGAATTTATGGCTATGGGCAAC
ACATAATCCTAGTGCAATATGATACTGGGGTTATTAAGATGTGTCCCAGGCAGGGACCAAGACAGGTGAA
CCATGTTGTTACACTCTATTTGTAACAAGGGGAAAGAGAGTGGACGCCGACAGCAGCGGACTCCACTGGT
TGTCTCTAACACCCCCGAAAATTAAACGGGGCTCCACGCCAATGGGGCCCATAAACAAAGACAAGTGGCC
ACTCTTTTTTTTGAAATTGTGGAGTGGGGGCACGCGTCAGCCCCCACACGCCGCCCTGCGGTTTTGGACT
GTAAAATAAGGGTGTAATAACTTGGCTGATTGTAACCCCGCTAACCACTGCGGTCAAACCACTTGCCCAC
AAAACCACTAATGGCACCCCGGGGAATACCTGCATAAGTAGGTGGGCGGGCCAAGATAGGGGCGCGATTG
CTGCGATCTGGAGGACAAATTACACACACTTGCGCCTGAGCGCCAAGCACAGGGTTGTTGGTCCTCATAT
TCACGAGGTCGCTGAGAGCACGGTGGGCTAATGTTGCCATGGGTAGCATATACTACCCAAATATCTGGAT
AGCATATGCTATCCTAATCTATATCTGGGTAGCATAGGCTATCCTAATCTATATCTGGGTAGCATATGCT
ATCCTAATCTATATCTGGGTAGTATATGCTATCCTAATTTATATCTGGGTAGCATAGGCTATCCTAATCT
ATATCTGGGTAGCATATGCTATCCTAATCTATATCTGGGTAGTATATGCTATCCTAATCTGTATCCGGGT
AGCATATGCTATCCTAATAGAGATTAGGGTAGTATATGCTATCCTAATTTATATCTGGGTAGCATATACT
ACCCAAATATCTGGATAGCATATGCTATCCTAATCTATATCTGGGTAGCATATGCTATCCTAATCTATAT
CTGGGTAGCATAGGCTATCCTAATCTATATCTGGGTAGCATATGCTATCCTAATCTATATCTGGGTAGTA
TATGCTATCCTAATTTATATCTGGGTAGCATAGGCTATCCTAATCTATATCTGGGTAGCATATGCTATCC
TAATCTATATCTGGGTAGTATATGCTATCCTAATCTGTATCCGGGTAGCATATGCTATCCTCATGCATAT
ACAGTCAGCATATGATACCCAGTAGTAGAGTGGGAGTGCTATCCTTTGCATATGCCGCCACCTCCCAAGG
GGGCGTGAATTTTCGCTGCTTGTCCTTTTCCTGCTGGGGATCTCCCGATCCCCTATGGTGCACTCTCAGT
ACAATCTGCTCTGATGCCGCATAGTTAAGCCAGTATCTGCTCCCTGCTTGTGTGTTGGAGGTCGCTGAGT
AGTGCGCGAGCAAAATTTAAGCTACAACAAGGCAAGGCTTGACCGACAATTGCATGAAGAATCTGCTTAG
GGTTAGGCGTTTTGCGCTGCTTCGATCACAACTTTGTATAGAAAAGTTGGCCCTGCAGGCGTTACATAAC
TTACGGTAAATGGCCCGCCTGGCTGACCGCCCAACGACCCCCGCCCATTGACGTCAATAATGACGTATGT
TCCCATAGTAACGCCAATAGGGACTTTCCATTGACGTCAATGGGTGGAGTATTTACGGTAAACTGCCCAC
TTGGCAGTACATCAAGTGTATCATATGCCAAGTCCGCCCCCTATTGACGTCAATGACGGTAAATGGCCCG
CCTGGCATTATGCCCAGTACATGACCTTACGGGACTTTCCTACTTGGCAGTACATCTACGTATTAGTCAT
CGCTATTACCATGGTGATGCGGTTTTGGCAGTACACCAATGGGCGTGGATAGCGGTTTGACTCACGGGGA
TTTCCAAGTCTCCACCCCATTGACGTCAATGGGAGTTTGTTTTGGCACCAAAATCAACGGGACTTTCCAA
AATGTCGTAATAACCCCGCCCCGTTGACGCAAATGGGCGGTAGGCGTGTACGGTGGGAGGTCTATATAAG
CAGAGCTCGTTTAGTGAACCGTCAGATCGCCTGGAGACGCCATCCACGCTGTTTTGACCTCCATAGAAGA
CAGCCAACTTTTGTATACAAAGTGGACCATGGCAGAAATCGGTACTGGCTTTCCATTCGACCCCCATTAT
GTGGAAGTCCTGGGCGAGCGCATGCACTACGTCGATGTTGGTCCGCGCGATGGCACCCCTGTGCTGTTCC
TGCACGGTAACCCGACCTCCTCCTACGTGTGGCGCAACATCATCCCGCATGTTGCACCGACCCATCGCTG
CATTGCTCCAGACCTGATCGGTATGGGCAAATCCGACAAACCAGACCTGGGTTATTTCTTCGACGACCAC
GTCCGCTTCATGGATGCCTTCATCGAAGCCCTGGGTCTGGAAGAGGTCGTCCTGGTCATTCACGACTGGG
GCTCCGCTCTGGGTTTCCACTGGGCCAAGCGCAATCCAGAGCGCGTCAAAGGTATTGCATTTATGGAGTT
CATCCGCCCTATCCCGACCTGGGACGAATGGCCAGAATTTGCCCGCGAGACCTTCCAGGCCTTCCGCACC
ACCGACGTCGGCCGCAAGCTGATCATCGATCAGAACGTTTTTATCGAGGGTACGCTGCCGATGGGTGTCG
TCCGCCCGCTGACTGAAGTCGAGATGGACCATTACCGCGAGCCGTTCCTGAATCCTGTTGACCGCGAGCC
ACTGTGGCGCTTCCCAAACGAGCTGCCAATCGCCGGTGAGCCAGCGAACATCGTCGCGCTGGTCGAAGAA
TACATGGACTGGCTGCACCAGTCCCCTGTCCCGAAGCTGCTGTTCTGGGGCACCCCAGGCGTTCTGATCC
CACCGGCCGAAGCCGCTCGCCTGGCCAAAAGCCTGCCTAACTGCAAGGCTGTGGACATCGGCCCGGGTCT
GAATCTGCTGCAAGAAGACAACCCGGACCTGATCGGCAGCGAGATCGCGCGCTGGCTGTCGACGCTCGAG
ATTTCCGGCGAGCCAACCACTGAGGATCTGTACTTTCAGAGCGATAACGCGATCGCCACAACTTTGTACA
AAAAAGTTGGCCGAATGAAAAAACTCAACAGCAGTGATGATGGGACTCAGGGTTGTATGGGATTGCCATG
TGTGGTGATGTAAGCTAACTGAATAGAGAAAAAAATCACTGGATATACCACCGTTGATATATCCCAATGG
CATCGTAAAGAACATTTTGAGGCATTTCAGTCAGTTGCTCAATGTACCTATAACCAGACCGTCAACTTTC
TTGTACAAAGTTGTGAAATTCTGCAGATATCCATCACACTGGCGGCCGCTCGAGCATGCATCTAGAGGGC
CCTATTCTATAGTGTCACCTAAATGCTAGAGCTCGCTGATCAGCCTCGACTGTGCCTTCTAGTTGCCAGC
CATCTGTTGTTTGCCCCTCCCCCGTGCCTTCCTTGACCCTGGAAGGTGCCACTCCCACTGTCCTTTCCTA
ATAAAATGAGGAAATTGCATCGCATTGTCTGAGTAGGTGTCATTCTATTCTGGGGGGTGGGGTGGGGCAG
GACAGCAAGGGGGAGGATTGGGAAGACAATAGCAGGCATGCTGGGGATGCGGTGGGCTCTATGGCTTCTG
AGGCGGAAAGAACCAGCTGGGGCTCTAGGGGGTATCCCC
[124 nt withheld, positions 4380-4503]
C
[91 nt withheld, positions 4505-4595]
A
[49 nt withheld, positions 4597-4645]
CCTTTGACGTTGGAGTCCACGTTCTTT
[37 nt withheld, positions 4673-4709]
ACCCTATCTCGGTCTATTCTTTTGATTTATAAGGGATTTTGCCGATTTCGGCCTATTGGTTAAAAAATGA
GCTGATTTAACAAAAATTTAACGCGAATTAATTCTGTGGAATGTGTGTCAGTTAGGGTGTGGAAAGTCCC
CAGGCTCCCCAGCAGGCAGAAGTATGCAAAGCATGCATCTCAATTAGTCAGCAACCAGGTGTGGAAAGTC
CCTAGGCTCCCCAGCAGGCAGAAGTATGCAAAGCATGCATCTCAATTAGTCAGCAACCATAGTCCCGCCC
CTAACTCCGCCCATCCCGCCCCTAACTCCGCCCAGTTCCGCCCATTCTCCGCCCCATGGCTGACTAATTT
TTTTTATTTATGCAGAGGCCGAGGCCGCCTCTGCCTCTGAGCTATTCCAGAAGTAGTGAGGAGGCTTTTT
TGGAGGCCTAGGCTTTTGCAAAAAGCTCCCGGGAGCTTGTATATCCATTTTCGGATCTGATCAAGAGACA
GGATGAGGATCGTTTCGCATGATTGAACAAGATGGATTGCACGCAGGTTCTCCGGCCGCTTGGGTGGAGA
GGCTATTCGGCTATGACTGGGCACAACAGACAATCGGCTGCTCTGATGCCGCCGTGTTCCGGCTGTCAGC
GCAGGGGCGCCCGGTTCTTTTTGTCAAGACCGACCTGTCCGGTGCCCTGAATGAACTGCAGGACGAGGCA
GCGCGGCTATCGTGGCTGGCCACGACGGGCGTTCCTTGCGCAGCTGTGCTCGACGTTGTCACTGAAGCGG
GAAGGGACTGGCTGCTATTGGGCGAAGTGCCGGGGCAGGATCTCCTGTCATCTCACCTTGCTCCTGCCGA
GAAAGTATCCATCATGGCTGATGCAATGCGGCGGCTGCATACGCTTGATCCGGCTACCTGCCCATTCGAC
CACCAAGCGAAACATCGCATCGAGCGAGCACGTACTCGGATGGAAGCCGGTCTTGTCGATCAGGATGATC
TGGACGAAGAGCATCAGGGGCTCGCGCCAGCCGAACTGTTCGCCAGGCTCAAGGCGCGCATGCCCGACGG
CGAGGATCTCGTCGTGACCCATGGCGATGCCTGCTTGCCGAATATCATGGTGGAAAATGGCCGCTTTTCT
GGATTCATCGACTGTGGCCGGCTGGGTGTGGCGGACCGCTATCAGGACATAGCGTTGGCTACCCGTGATA
TTGCTGAAGAGCTTGGCGGCGAATGGGCTGACCGCTTCCTCGTGCTTTACGGTATCGCCGCTCCCGATTC
GCAGCGCATCGCCTTCTATCGCCTTCTTGACGAGTTCTTCTGAGCGGGACTCTGGGGTTCGAAATGACCG
ACCAAGCGACGCCCAACCTGCCATCACGAGATTTCGATTCCACCGCCGCCTTCTATGAAAGGTTGGGCTT
CGGAATCGTTTTCCGGGACGCCGGCTGGATGATCCTCCAGCGCGGGGATCTCATGCTGGAGTTCTTCGCC
CACCCCAACTTGTTTATTGCAGCTTATAATGGTTACAAATAAAGCAATAGCATCACAAATTTCACAAATA
AAGCATTTTTTTCACTGCATTCTAGTTGTGGTTTGTCCAAACTCATCAATGTATCTTATCATGTCTGTAT
ACCGTCGACCTCTAGCTAGAGCTTGGCGTAATCATGGTCATAGCTGTTTCCTGTGTGAAATTGTTATCCG
CTCACAATTCCACACAACATACGAGCCGGAAGCATAAAGTGTAAAGCCTGGGGTGCCTAATGAGTGAGCT
AACTCACATTAATTGCGTTGCGCTCACTGCCCGCTTTCCAGTCGGGAAACCTGTCGTGCCAGCTGCATTA
ATGAATCGGCCAACGCGCGGGGAGAGGCGGTTTGCGTATTGGGCGCTCTTCCGCTTCCTCGCTCACTGAC
TCGCTGCGCTCGGTCGTTCGGCTGCGGCGAGCGGTATCAGCTCACTCAAAGGCGGTAATACGGTTATCCA
CAGAATCAGGGGATAACGCAGGAAAGAACATGTGAGCAAAAGGCCAGCAAAAGGCCAGGAACCGTAAAAA
GGCCGCGTTGCTGGCGTTTTTCCATAGGCTCCGCCCCCCTGACGAGCATCACAAAAATCGACGCTCAAGT
CAGAGGTGGCGAAACCCGACAGGACTATAAAGATACCAGGCGTTTCCCCCTGGAAGCTCCCTCGTGCGCT
CTCCTGTTCCGACCCTGCCGCTTACCGGATACCTGTCCGCCTTTCTCCCTTCGGGAAGCGTGGCGCTTTC
TCATAGCTCACGCTGTAGGTATCTCAGTTCGGTGTAGGTCGTTCGCTCCAAGCTGGGCTGTGTGCACGAA
CCCCCCGTTCAGCCCGACCGCTGCGCCTTATCCGGTAACTATCGTCTTGAGTCCAACCCGGTAAGACACG
ACTTATCGCCACTGGCAGCAGCCACTGGTAACAGGATTAGCAGAGCGAGGTATGTAGGCGGTGCTACAGA
GTTCTTGAAGTGGTGGCCTAACTACGGCTACACTAGAAGAACAGTATTTGGTATCTGCGCTCTGCTGAAG
CCAGTTACCTTCGGAAAAAGAGTTGGTAGCTCTTGATCCGGCAAACAAACCACCGCTGGTAGCGGTGGTT
TTTTTGTTTGCAAGCAGCAGATTACGCGCAGAAAAAAAGGATCTCAAGAAGATCCTTTGATCTTTTCTAC
GGGGTCTGACGCTCAGTGGAACGAAAACTCACGTTAAGGGATTTTGGTCATGAGATTATCAAAAAGGATC
TTCACCTAGATCCTTTTAAATTAAAAATGAAGTTTTAAATCAATCTAAAGTATATATGAGTAAACTTGGT
CTGACAGTTACCAATGCTTAATCAGTGAGGCACCTATCTCAGCGATCTGTCTATTTCGTTCATCCATAGT
TGCCTGACTCCCCGTCGTGTAGATAACTACGATACGGGAGGGCTTACCATCTGGCCCCAGTGCTGCAATG
ATACCGCGAGACCCACGCTCACCGGCTCCAGATTTATCAGCAATAAACCAGCCAGCCGGAAGGGCCGAGC
GCAGAAGTGGTCCTGCAACTTTATCCGCCTCCATCCAGTCTATTAATTGTTGCCGGGAAGCTAGAGTAAG
TAGTTCGCCAGTTAATAGTTTGCGCAACGTTGTTGCCATTGCTACAGGCATCGTGGTGTCACGCTCGTCG
TTTGGTATGGCTTCATTCAGCTCCGGTTCCCAACGATCAAGGCGAGTTACATGATCCCCCATGTTGTGCA
AAAAAGCGGTTAGCTCCTTCGGTCCTCCGATCGTTGTCAGAAGTAAGTTGGCCGCAGTGTTATCACTCAT
GGTTATGGCAGCACTGCATAATTCTCTTACTGTCATGCCATCCGTAAGATGCTTTTCTGTGACTGGTGAG
TACTCAACCAAGTCATTCTGAGAATAGTGTATGCGGCGACCGAGTTGCTCTTGCCCGGCGTCAATACGGG
ATAATACCGCGCCACATAGCAGAACTTTAAAAGTGCTCATCATTGGAAAACGTTCTTCGGGGCGAAAACT
CTCAAGGATCTTACCGCTGTTGAGATCCAGTTCGATGTAACCCACTCGTGCACCCAACTGATCTTCAGCA
TCTTTTACTTTCACCAGCGTTTCTGGGTGAGCAAAAACAGGAAGGCAAAATGCCGCAAAAAAGGGAATAA
GGGCGACACGGAAATGTTGAATACTCATACTCTTCCTTTTTCAATATTATTGAAGCATTTATCAGGGTTA
TTGTCTCATGAGCGGATACATATTTGAATGTATTTAGAAAAATAAACAAATAGGGGTTCCGCGCACATTT
CCCCGAAAAGTGCCACCTGACGTC
Features (pLannotate 1.2.2; 27 found; start..end, strand, type, name):
    204..1993    -  rep_origin     oriP: Epstein-Barr virus oriP replication origin (Yates et al., 2000)
   2014..2066    -  misc_feature   bom (fragment): basis of mobility region from pBR322
   2199..2219    +  protein_bind   attB4: mutant version of attB; core recombination site for the Gateway® BP reaction BP Clonase™
   2230..2533    +  enhancer       CMV enhancer: human cytomegalovirus immediate early enhancer
   2535..2734    +  promoter       CMV promoter: human cytomegalovirus (CMV) immediate early promoter
   2805..2823    -  protein_bind   attB5 (fragment): mutant version of attB; core recombination site for the Gateway® BP reaction BP Clonase™
   2829..3719    +  CDS            HaloTag®: modified bacterial dehalogenase that forms covalent bonds with chloroalkane derivatives
   3732..3752    +  CDS            TEV site: tobacco etch virus (TEV) protease recognition and cleavage site
   3769..3786    +  protein_bind   attL1 (fragment): mutant version of attL; recombination site for the Gateway® LR reaction LR Clonase™
   3792..3860    +  CDS            NRAS (fragment): RASN_HUMAN - Also known as HRAS1. Experimental evidence at protein level: Swiss-Prot protein existence level 1. Ras proteins bind GDP/GTP and possess intrinsic GTPase activity. From Homo sapiens (Human).
   3876..3982    +  CDS            CmR (fragment): chloramphenicol acetyltransferase; cat; confers resistance to chloramphenicol
   3986..4003    -  protein_bind   attL2 (fragment): mutant version of attL; recombination site for the Gateway® LR reaction LR Clonase™
   4066..4084    -  promoter       SP6 promoter: promoter for bacteriophage SP6 RNA polymerase
   4110..4334    +  polyA_signal   bGH poly(A) signal: bovine growth hormone polyadenylation signal
   4338..4359    +  promoter       SV40 promoter (fragment): SV40 enhancer and early promoter
   4380..4808    +  rep_origin     f1 ori (sequence partly withheld): f1 bacteriophage origin of replication; arrow indicates direction of (+) strand synthesis
   4822..5151    +  promoter       SV40 promoter: SV40 enhancer and early promoter
   5218..6009    +  CDS            neo: KKA2_KLEPN - Also known as kan, nptII. Experimental evidence at protein level: Swiss-Prot protein existence level 1. Resistance to kanamycin, neomycin, paromomycin, ribostamycin, butirosin and gentamicin B. From Klebsiella pneumoniae.
   6033..6191    +  CDS            ble (fragment): BLE_KLEPN - Experimental evidence at protein level: Swiss-Prot protein existence level 1. Binding protein with a strong affinity to the bleomycin family of antibiotics. Binds to CL990; an antimitotic-antibiotic compound. From Klebsiella pneumoniae.
   6186..6307    +  polyA_signal   SV40 poly(A) signal: SV40 polyadenylation signal
   6380..6396    -  protein_bind   lac operator: The lac repressor binds to the lac operator to inhibit transcription in E. coli. This inhibition can be relieved by adding lactose or isopropyl-β-D-thiogalactopyranoside (IPTG). lac repressor encoded by lacI
   6404..6434    -  promoter       lac promoter: promoter for the E. coli lac operon
   6449..6470    -  protein_bind   CAP binding site: CAP binding activates transcription in the presence of cAMP. E. coli catabolite activator protein
   6483..6575    -  CDS            lacI (fragment): lac repressor; lacI; The lac repressor binds to the lac operator to inhibit transcription in E. coli. This inhibition can be relieved by adding lactose or isopropyl-β-D-thiogalactopyranoside (IPTG).
   6758..7346    -  rep_origin     ori: high-copy-number ColE1/pMB1/pBR322/pUC origin of replication
   7517..8377    -  CDS            AmpR: β-lactamase; bla; confers resistance to ampicillin, carbenicillin, and related antibiotics
   8378..8482    -  promoter       AmpR promoter: bla
