[The description below was written by a language model from this plasmid's Addgene catalogue record and pLannotate feature annotations shown in this document.]
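Description:
R713-M52-303: CMV51p> Halotag-NRasHVR is an 8.5 kb mammalian expression plasmid built by Gateway recombination into the pDest-303 destination backbone. In bacteria it is maintained through a high-copy ColE1/pUC-type origin and selected with ampicillin via the bla gene. An f1 phage origin and remnants of a lac promoter/operator region are also annotated. For mammalian cells the backbone carries an SV40 early promoter driving the neo gene, followed by an SV40 polyadenylation signal, which would allow G418-type selection of transfected cells. It also carries the Epstein-Barr virus oriP element, which supports episomal retention in cells that supply EBNA1. No EBNA1 gene appears in the feature table.

The expression cassette consists of the human cytomegalovirus immediate-early enhancer and promoter, flanked by attB4 and attB5-type Gateway sites, which is consistent with multisite assembly of a separate promoter module. Downstream is the HaloTag open reading frame, a modified bacterial dehalogenase that bonds covalently to chloroalkane ligands. It is followed by a TEV protease cleavage site, a Gateway recombination scar, and a short C-terminal fragment of human NRAS corresponding to the hypervariable region. In Ras proteins, this region mediates membrane anchoring. A bovine growth hormone polyadenylation signal terminates the transcript. The small chloramphenicol-resistance, ble and lacI fragments are most likely cloning leftovers or annotation hits rather than functional genes.

The plasmid expresses an N-terminally HaloTagged NRAS membrane-targeting segment without the GTPase domain. This allows fluorescent HaloTag ligands to label the isolated HVR in live cells. The associated publication concerns the membrane interactions and diffusion behaviour of KRAS4b, which suggests this construct was used for that kind of membrane imaging.
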