Addgene plasmid #159686: R713-M52-303: CMV51p> Halotag-NRasHVR
Purpose: Mammalian protein expression of NRAS HVR (Hypervariable region)-Halotag fusion
Depositing lab: Dominic Esposito. Publication: Membrane interactions of the globular domain and the hypervariable region of KRAS4b define its unique diffusion behavior. Goswami D, Chen, Yang Y, Gudla PR, Columbus J, Worthy K, Rigby M, Wheeler M, Mukhopadhyay S, Powell K, Burgan W, Wall V, Esposito D, Simanshu DK, Lightstone FC, Nissley DV, McCormick F, Turbyville T. Elife. 2020 Jan 20;9. pii: 47654. doi: 10.7554/eLife.47654. PubMed 31958057.
Backbone
  Vector backbone: pDest-303
  Vector type: Mammalian Expression
Growth in bacteria
  Bacterial resistance: Ampicillin, 100 μg/mL
  Growth temperature: 37°C
  Growth strain: DH5alpha
  Copy number: High Copy
Gene/Insert
  Gene/Insert name: Halotag-NRasHVR
  Species: H. sapiens (human)
  Entrez Gene: NRAS (a.k.a. ALPS4, CMNS, KRAS, N-ras, NCMS, NRAS1, NS6)
  Tag / fusion protein: Halotag (N terminal on insert)
  Cloning method: Gateway Cloning
Terms and licenses: Academic/Nonprofit Terms; Industry Terms: Not Available to Industry
How to cite: R713-M52-303: CMV51p> Halotag-NRasHVR was a gift from Dominic Esposito (Addgene plasmid # 159686 ; http://n2t.net/addgene:159686 ; RRID:Addgene_159686)
